>Addgene plasmid #60801 | pIS1 mLMBRD2 | depositor full sequence | sequence record 112558 | pIS1 mLMBRD2 sequence 4530 bps
TAACTGGTCCGCAGTGGTGGGCCAGATGTAAACAAATGAATGTTCTTGATTCATTTATTAATTATTATGA
TTCAGAAAAACATGCAGAAAATGCTGTTATTTTTTTACATGGTAACGCGGCCTCTTCTTATTTATGGCGA
CATGTTGTGCCACATATTGAGCCAGTAGCGCGGTGTATTATACCAGACCTTATTGGTATGGGCAAATCAG
GCAAATCTGGTAATGGTTCTTATAGGTTACTTGATCATTACAAATATCTTACTGCATGGTTTGAACTTCT
TAATTTACCAAAGAAGATCATTTTTGTCGGCCATGATTGGGGTGCTTGTTTGGCATTTCATTATAGCTAT
GAGCATCAAGATAAGATCAAAGCAATAGTTCACGCTGAAAGTGTAGTAGATGTGATTGAATCATGGGATG
AATGGCCTGATATTGAAGAAGATATTGCGTTGATCAAATCTGAAGAAGGAGAAAAAATGGTTTTGGAGAA
TAACTTCTTCGTGGAAACCATGTTGCCATCAAAAATCATGAGAAAGTTAGAACCAGAAGAATTTGCAGCA
TATCTTGAACCATTCAAAGAGAAAGGTGAAGTTCGTCGTCCAACATTATCATGGCCTCGTGAAATCCCGT
TAGTAAAAGGTGGTAAACCTGACGTTGTACAAATTGTTAGGAATTATAATGCTTATCTACGTGCAAGTGA
TGATTTACCAAAAATGTTTATTGAATCGGACCCAGGATTCTTTTCCAATGCTATTGTTGAAGGTGCCAAG
AAGTTTCCTAATACTGAATTTGTCAAAGTAAAAGGTCTTCATTTTTCGCAAGAAGATGCACCTGATGAAA
TGGGAAAATATATCAAATCGTTCGTTGAGCGAGTTCTCAAAAATGAACAATAATTCTAGGAGCTCTATAC
CGGTCTCGATATCACTACTAGTGTTCTAGACTTCAAGTGATGCGTGTCTGTGTATTTAGCATGTGTACTA
TAATCAGGTGATATAGTATTCCTTCAGTCTTTGTAGTAACTGGATTTTTTTATGCTTCTGGTATTGCTTT
ATAAAAGATTTTCATTTCAGAAAGCTATGTTCACATTTATCATTTAACATATTGATTTAAATGTTGATTA
TGATATTCAAGGATAAATCCTAGACGTAAATGAAAAATAGTTTTTTTTTAAGTAGTCAAAGAGTCCAACA
AAATCCTTCAGTATTTAAAGGTACCTGCTTATACTTTTTGAGAAAAAAACTGGTTATTCAAAGGTAAAAA
GTGAATCCATTTACTGTTATTACTGATACTTAAATCGTGGTTTATAGAAAACAAAACTATATTAGAATGG
AAATGTGTAATAACTTGTTGGTTAAACATTCTTACTAAATAGACTGTTTTTAACCGCGGCCGCTTCGAGC
AGACATGATAAGATACATTGATGAGTTTGGACAAACCACAACTAGAATGCAGTGAAAAAAATGCTTTATT
TGTGAAATTTGTGATGCTATTGCTTTATTTGTAACCATTATAAGCTGCAATAAACAAGTTAACAACAACA
ATTGCATTCATTTTATGTTTCAGGTTCAGGGGGAGGTGTGGGAGGTTTTTTAAAGCAAGTAAAACCTCTA
CAAATGTGGTAAAATCGATAAGGATCCAGGTGGCACTTTTCGGGGAAATGTGCGCGGAACCCCTATTTGT
TTATTTTTCTAAATACATTCAAATATGTATCCGCTCATGAGACAATAACCCTGATAAATGCTTCAATAAT
ATTGAAAAAGGAAGAGTATGAGTATTCAACATTTCCGTGTCGCCCTTATTCCCTTTTTTGCGGCATTTTG
CCTTCCTGTTTTTGCTCACCCAGAAACGCTGGTGAAAGTAAAAGATGCTGAAGATCAGTTGGGTGCACGA
GTGGGTTACATCGAACTGGATCTCAACAGCGGTAAGATCCTTGAGAGTTTTCGCCCCGAAGAACGTTTTC
CAATGATGAGCACTTTTAAAGTTCTGCTATGTGGCGCGGTATTATCCCGTATTGACGCCGGGCAAGAGCA
ACTCGGTCGCCGCATACACTATTCTCAGAATGACTTGGTTGAGTACTCACCAGTCACAGAAAAGCATCTT
ACGGATGGCATGACAGTAAGAGAATTATGCAGTGCTGCCATAACCATGAGTGATAACACTGCGGCCAACT
TACTTCTGACAACGATCGGAGGACCGAAGGAGCTAACCGCTTTTTTGCACAACATGGGGGATCATGTAAC
TCGCCTTGATCGTTGGGAACCGGAGCTGAATGAAGCCATACCAAACGACGAGCGTGACACCACGATGCCT
GTAGCAATGGCAACAACGTTGCGCAAACTATTAACTGGCGAACTACTTACTCTAGCTTCCCGGCAACAAT
TAATAGACTGGATGGAGGCGGATAAAGTTGCAGGACCACTTCTGCGCTCGGCCCTTCCGGCTGGCTGGTT
TATTGCTGATAAATCTGGAGCCGGTGAGCGTGGGTCTCGCGGTATCATTGCAGCACTGGGGCCAGATGGT
AAGCCCTCCCGTATCGTAGTTATCTACACGACGGGGAGTCAGGCAACTATGGATGAACGAAATAGACAGA
TCGCTGAGATAGGTGCCTCACTGATTAAGCATTGGTAACTGTCAGACCAAGTTTACTCATATATACTTTA
GATTGATTTAAAACTTCATTTTTAATTTAAAAGGATCTAGGTGAAGATCCTTTTTGATAATCTCATGACC
AAAATCCCTTAACGTGAGTTTTCGTTCCACTGAGCGTCAGACCCCGTAGAAAAGATCAAAGGATCTTCTT
GAGATCCTTTTTTTCTGCGCGTAATCTGCTGCTTGCAAACAAAAAAACCACCGCTACCAGCGGTGGTTTG
TTTGCCGGATCAAGAGCTACCAACTCTTTTTCCGAAGGTAACTGGCTTCAGCAGAGCGCAGATACCAAAT
ACTGTTCTTCTAGTGTAGCCGTAGTTAGGCCACCACTTCAAGAACTCTGTAGCACCGCCTACATACCTCG
CTCTGCTAATCCTGTTACCAGTGGCTGCTGCCAGTGGCGATAAGTCGTGTCTTACCGGGTTGGACTCAAG
ACGATAGTTACCGGATAAGGCGCAGCGGTCGGGCTGAACGGGGGGTTCGTGCACACAGCCCAGCTTGGAG
CGAACGACCTACACCGAACTGAGATACCTACAGCGTGAGCTATGAGAAAGCGCCACGCTTCCCGAAGGGA
GAAAGGCGGACAGGTATCCGGTAAGCGGCAGGGTCGGAACAGGAGAGCGCACGAGGGAGCTTCCAGGGGG
AAACGCCTGGTATCTTTATAGTCCTGTCGGGTTTCGCCACCTCTGACTTGAGCGTCGATTTTTGTGATGC
TCGTCAGGGGGGCGGAGCCTATGGAAAAACGCCAGCAACGCGGCCTTTTTACGGTTCCTGGCCTTTTGCT
GGCCTTTTGCTCACATGGCTCGACAGATCTAAATGAGTCTTCGGACCTCGCGGGGGCCGCTTAAGCGGTG
GTTAGGGTTTGTCTGACGCGGGGGGAGGGGGAAGGAACGAAACACTCTCATTCGGAGGCGGCTCGGGGTT
TGGTCTTGGTGGCCACGGGCACGCAGAAGAGCGCCGCGATCCTCTTAAGCACCCCCCCGCCCTCCGTGGA
GGCGGGGGTTTGGTCGGCGGGTGGTAACTGGCGGGCCGCTGACTCGGGCGGGTCGCGCGCCCCAGAGTGT
GACCTTTTCGGTCTGCTCGCAGACCCCCGGGCGGCGCCGCCGCGGCGGCGACGGGCTCGCTGGGTCCTAG
GCTCCATGGGGACCGTATACGTGGACAGGCTCTGGAGCATCCGCACGACTGCGGTGATATTACCGGAGAC
CTTCTGCGGGACGAGCCGGGTCACGCGGCTGACGCGGAGCGTCCGTTGGGCGACAAACACCAGGACGGGG
CACAGGTACACTATCTTGTCACCCGGAGGCGCGAGGGACTGCAGGAGCTTCAGGGAGTGGCGCAGCTGCT
TCATCCCCGTGGCCCGTTGCTCGCGTTTGCTGGCGGTGTCCCCGGAAGAAATATATTTGCATGTCTTTAG
TTCTATGATGACACAAACCCCGCCCAGCGTCTTGTCATTGGCGAATTCGAACACGCAGATGCAGTCGGGG
CGGCGCGGTCCCAGGTCCACTTCGCATATTAAGGTGACGCGTGTGGCCTCGAACACCGAGCGACCCTGCA
GCGACCCGCTTAAAAGCTTGATTCTTCTGACACAACAGTCTCGAACTTAAGCTGCAGAAGTTGGTCGTGA
GGCACTGGGCAGGTAAGTATCAAGGTTACAAGACAGGTTTAAGGAGACCAATAGAAACTGGGCTTGTCGA
GACAGAGAAGACTCTTGCGTTTCTGATAGGCACCTATTGGTCTTACTGACATCCACTTTGCCTTTCTCTC
CACAGGTGTCCACTCCCAGTTCAATTACAGCTCTTAAGGCTAGAGTACTTAATACGACTCACTATAGGCT
AGCCACCATGACTTCGAAAGTTTATGATCCAGAACAAAGGAAACGGATGA
Features (pLannotate 1.2.2; 9 found; start..end, strand, type, name):
   1409..1530    -  polyA_signal   SV40 poly(A) signal: SV40 polyadenylation signal
   1553..1621    -  CDS            large T antigen (fragment): large T antigen from SV40 (simian virus 40)
   1663..1767    +  promoter       AmpR promoter: bla
   1768..2628    +  CDS            AmpR: β-lactamase; bla; confers resistance to ampicillin, carbenicillin, and related antibiotics
   2799..3387    +  rep_origin     ori: high-copy-number ColE1/pMB1/pBR322/pUC origin of replication
   3462..4213    +  promoter       HSV TK promoter: herpes simplex virus thymidine kinase promoter
   4283..4415    +  intron         chimeric intron: chimera between introns from human β-globin and immunoglobulin heavy chain genes
   4460..4478    +  promoter       T7 promoter: promoter for bacteriophage T7 RNA polymerase
   4488..893     +  CDS            Rluc (across the origin): luciferase from the anthozoan coelenterate Renilla reniformis (sea pansy)
