[The description below was written by a language model from this plasmid's Addgene catalogue record and pLannotate feature annotations shown in this document.]
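Description:
pIS1 mLMBRD2 is a mammalian expression luciferase reporter built on the pIS1 backbone and designed to measure microRNA-mediated repression through a 3′ UTR. It is maintained in E. coli as a high-copy plasmid using a ColE1/pUC-type origin, with selection by ampicillin through the β-lactamase gene and its native promoter. The annotated sequence is about 4.5 kb, consistent with a roughly 4.1 kb backbone carrying a short insert.

The reporter unit is driven by the herpes simplex virus thymidine kinase promoter, a relatively modest constitutive promoter in mammalian cells. It is followed by a chimeric β-globin/immunoglobulin intron that promotes efficient processing of the transcript, and by a T7 promoter that would permit in vitro transcription. These elements precede the Renilla luciferase coding sequence, which spans the numbering origin of the circular record. A fragment of the human LMBRD2 3′ UTR was cloned downstream of the luciferase between XbaI and NotI sites, both retained; the feature table does not annotate this region, but it lies in the gap between the end of Rluc and the SV40 polyadenylation signal. The poly(A) signal and an adjacent SV40 large T antigen fragment are called on the minus strand by the annotation tool.

In this version the miR-155 binding sites within the UTR fragment are mutated, so the reporter should no longer respond to miR-155. It is therefore suited to serve as the site-disrupted control for a reporter carrying the intact sites, so that repression can be attributed specifically to those sites. The stated purpose is measuring differential miR-155-mediated repression, in a study of how cellular context affects microRNA targeting.
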