Addgene plasmid #60801: pIS1 mLMBRD2
Purpose: Luciferase reporter to measure miR-155 mediated differential repression. Contains LMBRD2 3' UTR and mutated miR-155 sites
Depositing lab: David Bartel. Depositing organization: Whitehead Institute for Biomedical Research. Publication: Global analyses of the effect of different cellular contexts on microRNA targeting. Nam JW, Rissland OS, Koppstein D, Abreu-Goodger C, Jan CH, Agarwal V, Yildirim MA, Rodriguez A, Bartel DP. Mol Cell. 2014 Mar 20;53(6):1031-43. doi: 10.1016/j.molcel.2014.02.013. Epub 2014 Mar 13. PubMed 24631284.
Backbone
  Vector backbone: pIS1
  Backbone manufacturer: Bartel lab (Addgene plasmid # 12179)
  Backbone size w/o insert (bp): 4085
  Vector type: Mammalian Expression, Luciferase
Growth in bacteria
  Bacterial resistance: Ampicillin, 100 μg/mL
  Growth temperature: 37°C
  Growth strain: DH5alpha
  Copy number: High Copy
Gene/Insert
  Gene/Insert name: LMBRD2 3'UTR and mutated miR-155 binding site
  Species: H. sapiens (human)
  Mutation: mutated miR-155 binding site
  Entrez Gene: LMBRD2
  Promoter: thymidine kinase (HSV-TK promoter)
  Cloning method: Restriction Enzyme; 5′ cloning site XbaI (not destroyed); 3′ cloning site NotI (not destroyed)
  Sequencing primers: 5′ chim-int-F (5'-TCTTACTGACATCCACTTTGCC-3') to confirm luciferase; 3′ EBV-rev
Terms and licenses: Academic/Nonprofit Terms; Industry Terms: Not Available to Industry
How to cite: pIS1 mLMBRD2 was a gift from David Bartel (Addgene plasmid # 60801 ; http://n2t.net/addgene:60801 ; RRID:Addgene_60801)
