>Addgene plasmid #60801 | pIS1 mLMBRD2 | addgene partial sequence | sequence record 98334 | Rluc-F 5'-ccaggattcttttccaatgc-3'
AAAGGTCTTCATTTTTCGCAAGAAGATGCACCTGATGAAATGGGAAAATATATCAAATCGTTCGTTGAGC
GAGTTCTCAAAAATGAACAATAATTCTAGGAGCTCTATACCGGTCTCGATATCACTACTAGTGTTCTAGA
CTTCAAGTGATGCGTGTCTGTGTATTTAGCATGTGTACTATAATCAGGTGATATAGTATTCCTTCAGTCT
TTGTAGTAACTGGATTTTTTTATGCTTCTGGTATTGCTTTATAAAAGATTTTCATTTCAGAAAGCTATGT
TCACATTTATCATTTAACATATTGATTTAAATGTTGATTATGATATTCAAGGATAAATCCTAGACGTAAA
TGAAAAATAGTTTTTTTTTAAGTAGTCAAAGAGTCCAACAAAATCCTTCAGTATTTAAAGGTACCTGCTT
ATACTTTTTGAGAAAAAAACTGGTTATTCAAAGGTAAAAAGTGAATCCATTTACTGTTATTACTGATACT
TAAATCGTGGTTTATAGAAAACAAAACTATATTAGAATGGAAATGTGTAATAACTTGTTGGTTAAACATT
CTTACTAAATAGACTGTTTTTAACCGCGGCCGCTTCGAGCAGACATGATAAGATACATTGATGAGTTTGG
ACAAACCACAACTAGAATGCAGTGAAAAAAATGCTTTATTTGTGAAATTTGTGATGCTATTGCTTTATTT
GTAACCATTATAAGCTGCAATAAACAAGTTAACAACAACAATTGCATTC
